LOCUS       Exported 6888 bp ds-DNA circular SYN 12-MAY-2021
DEFINITION  Bacterial expression of WW domain #2 from SMURF2.
ACCESSION   .
VERSION     .
KEYWORDS    pHH0103 SMURF2 WW domain #2
SOURCE      synthetic DNA construct
  ORGANISM  synthetic DNA construct
REFERENCE   1 (bases 1 to 6888)
  TITLE     Marius Sudol WW domains
  JOURNAL   Unpublished
REFERENCE   2 (bases 1 to 6888)
  AUTHORS   .
  TITLE     Direct Submission
  JOURNAL   Exported May 12, 2021 from SnapGene Server 1.1.58
            http://www.snapgene.com
FEATURES             Location/Qualifiers
     source          1..6888
                     /organism="synthetic DNA construct"
                     /mol_type="other DNA"
     promoter        1..29
                     /label=tac promoter
                     /note="strong E. coli promoter; hybrid between the trp and
                     lac UV5 promoters"
     protein_bind    37..53
                     /label=lac operator
                     /bound_moiety="lac repressor encoded by lacI"
                     /note="The lac repressor binds to the lac operator to
                     inhibit transcription in E. coli. This inhibition can be
                     relieved by adding lactose or
                     isopropyl-beta-D-thiogalactopyranoside (IPTG)."
     primer_bind     42..64
                     /label=M13/pUC Reverse
                     /note="In lacZ gene"
     CDS             138..155
                     /codon_start=1
                     /product="6xHis affinity tag"
                     /label=6xHis
                     /translation="HHHHHH"
     CDS             171..824
                     /codon_start=1
                     /product="glutathione S-transferase from Schistosoma
                     japonicum"
                     /label=GST
                     /translation="MSPILGYWKIKGLVQPTRLLLEYLEEKYEEHLYERDEGDKWRNKK
                     FELGLEFPNLPYYIDGDVKLTQSMAIIRYIADKHNMLGGCPKERAEISMLEGAVLDIRY
                     GVSRIAYSKDFETLKVDFLSKLPEMLKMFEDRLCHKTYLNGDHVTHPDFMLYDALDVVL
                     YMDPMCLDAFPKLVCFKKRIEAIPQIDKYLKSSKYIAWPLQGWQATFGGGDHPPK"
     primer_bind     782..804
                     /label=pGEX 5'
                     /note="pGEX vectors, Glutathione-S-transferase, forward
                     primer"
     CDS             831..854
                     /codon_start=1
                     /product="recognition and cleavage site for human
                     rhinovirus 3C and PreScission proteases"
                     /label=HRV 3C site
                     /translation="LEVLFQGP"
     CDS             867..884
                     /codon_start=1
                     /product="thrombin recognition and cleavage site"
                     /label=thrombin site
                     /translation="LVPRGS"
     CDS             906..926
                     /codon_start=1
                     /product="tobacco etch virus (TEV) protease recognition and
                     cleavage site"
                     /label=TEV site
                     /translation="ENLYFQG"
     terminator      1083..1130
                     /label=fd terminator
                     /note="central terminator from bacteriophage fd (Otsuka and
                     Kunisawa, 1982)"
     rep_origin      complement(2723..3178)
                     /direction=LEFT
                     /label=f1 ori
                     /note="f1 bacteriophage origin of replication; arrow
                     indicates direction of (+) strand synthesis"
     primer_bind     complement(2860..2881)
                     /label=F1ori-F
                     /note="F1 origin, forward primer"
     primer_bind     3072..3091
                     /label=F1ori-R
                     /note="F1 origin, reverse primer"
     primer_bind     complement(3220..3242)
                     /label=pGEX 3'
                     /note="pGEX vectors, reverse primer"
     misc_feature    3328..3468
                     /label=bom
                     /note="basis of mobility region from pBR322"
     primer_bind     3383..3402
                     /label=pRS-marker
                     /note="pRS vectors, use to sequence yeast selectable
                     marker"
     primer_bind     complement(3483..3500)
                     /label=L4440
                     /note="L4440 vector, forward primer"
     rep_origin      complement(3654..4241)
                     /direction=LEFT
                     /label=ori
                     /note="high-copy-number ColE1/pMB1/pBR322/pUC origin of
                     replication"
     CDS             complement(4412..5272)
                     /codon_start=1
                     /gene="bla"
                     /product="beta-lactamase"
                     /label=AmpR
                     /note="confers resistance to ampicillin, carbenicillin, and
                     related antibiotics"
                     /translation="MSIQHFRVALIPFFAAFCLPVFAHPETLVKVKDAEDQLGARVGYI
                     ELDLNSGKILESFRPEERFPMMSTFKVLLCGAVLSRVDAGQEQLGRRIHYSQNDLVEYS
                     PVTEKHLTDGMTVRELCSAAITMSDNTAANLLLTTIGGPKELTAFLHNMGDHVTRLDRW
                     EPELNEAIPNDERDTTMPAAMATTLRKLLTGELLTLASRQQLIDWMEADKVAGPLLRSA
                     LPAGWFIADKSGAGERGSRGIIAALGPDGKPSRIVVIYTTGSQATMDERNRQIAEIGAS
                     LIKHW"
     primer_bind     5035..5054
                     /label=Amp-R
                     /note="Ampicillin resistance gene, reverse primer"
     promoter        complement(5273..5377)
                     /gene="bla"
                     /label=AmpR promoter
     primer_bind     5445..5463
                     /label=pBRforEco
                     /note="pBR322 vectors, upsteam of EcoRI site, forward
                     primer"
     promoter        5486..5563
                     /gene="lacI (mutant)"
                     /label=lacIq promoter
                     /note="In the lacIq allele, a single base change in the
                     promoter boosts expression of the lacI gene about 10-fold."
     CDS             5564..6646
                     /codon_start=1
                     /gene="lacI"
                     /product="lac repressor"
                     /label=lacI
                     /note="The lac repressor binds to the lac operator to
                     inhibit transcription in E. coli. This inhibition can be
                     relieved by adding lactose or
                     isopropyl-beta-D-thiogalactopyranoside (IPTG)."
                     /translation="MKPVTLYDVAEYAGVSYQTVSRVVNQASHVSAKTREKVEAAMAEL
                     NYIPNRVAQQLAGKQSLLIGVATSSLALHAPSQIVAAIKSRADQLGASVVVSMVERSGV
                     EACKAAVHNLLAQRVSGLIINYPLDDQDAIAVEAACTNVPALFLDVSDQTPINSIIFSH
                     EDGTRLGVEHLVALGHQQIALLAGPLSSVSARLRLAGWHKYLTRNQIQPIAEREGDWSA
                     MSGFQQTMQMLNEGIVPTAMLVANDQMALGAMRAITESGLRVGADISVVGYDDTEDSSC
                     YIPPLTTIKQDFRLLGQTSVDRLLQLSQGQAVKGNQLLPVSLVKRKTTLAPNTQTASPR
                     ALADSLMQLARQVSRLESGQ"
     primer_bind     complement(5583..5602)
                     /label=LacI-R
                     /note="LacI, reverse primer"
ORIGIN
        1 ttgacaatta atcatcggct cgtataatgt gtggaattgt gagcggataa caatttcaca
       61 caggaaacag ccagtccgtt taggtgtttt cacgagcact tcaccaacaa ggaccataga
      121 ttatgaaaat cgaagaacac catcaccatc accattccag cggtaagctt atgtccccta
      181 tactaggtta ttggaaaatt aagggccttg tgcaacccac tcgacttctt ttggaatatc
      241 ttgaagaaaa atatgaagag catttgtatg agcgcgatga aggtgataaa tggcgaaaca
      301 aaaagtttga attgggtttg gagtttccca atcttcctta ttatattgat ggtgatgtta
      361 aattaacaca gtctatggcc atcatacgtt atatagctga caagcacaac atgttgggtg
      421 gttgtccaaa agagcgtgca gagatttcaa tgcttgaagg agcggttttg gatattagat
      481 acggtgtttc gagaattgca tatagtaaag actttgaaac tctcaaagtt gattttctta
      541 gcaagctacc tgaaatgctg aaaatgttcg aagatcgttt atgtcataaa acatatttaa
      601 atggtgatca tgtaacccat cctgacttca tgttgtatga cgctcttgat gttgttttat
      661 acatggaccc aatgtgcctg gatgcgttcc caaaattagt ttgttttaaa aaacgtattg
      721 aagctatccc acaaattgat aagtacttga aatccagcaa gtatatagca tggcctttgc
      781 agggctggca agccacgttt ggtggtggcg accatcctcc aaaatcggat ctggaagttc
      841 tgttccaggg gcccctgtcc agcggtctgg ttccgcgtgg ttccggtacc gcggcccagc
      901 cggccgaaaa tctgtacttc caaggtcgtc gtgcctctgt ggagctcacc ccgccggatc
      961 tgccggaagg ttatgaacaa cgcacgacgc aacaaggtca agtctatttt ctgcatacgc
     1021 aaacgggtgt ctcaacctgg catgatccgc gtgtgccgcg cgactaggcg gccgcatann
     1081 nnnnnnnnnn nnnnnnnnnn nnnnnnnnnn nnnnnnnnnn nnnnnnnnnn nnnnnnnnnn
     1141 nnnnnnnnnn nnnnnnnnnn nnnnnnnnnn nnnnnnnnnn nnnnnnnnnn nnnnnnnnnn
     1201 nnnnnnnnnn nnnnnnnnnn cnnnnnnnnn nnnnnnnnnn nnnnnnnnnn nnnnnnnnnn
     1261 nnnnnnnnnn nnnnnnnnnn nnnnnnnnnn nnnnnnnnnn nnnnnnnnnn nnnnnnnnna
     1321 gtttgtactg gtgacgaaac tcagtgtcta gctagagtgg cnnnnnnnnn nnnnnnnnnn
     1381 nnnnnnnnnn nnnnnnnnnn nnnnnnnnnn nnnnnnnnnn nnnnnnnnnn nnnnnnnnnn
     1441 nnnnnnnnnn nnnnnnnnnn nnnnnnnnnn nnnnnnnnnn nnnnnnnnnn nnnnnnnnnn
     1501 nnnnnnnnnn tggtttcatt ggtgacgttt ccggccttgc taatggtaat ggtnnnnnnn
     1561 nnnnnnnnnn nnnnnnnnnn nnnnnnnnnn nnnnnnnnnn nnnnnnnnnn nnnnnacctt
     1621 taatgaataa tttccgtcaa tatttacctt ccctccctca atcggttgaa tgtcgccctt
     1681 ttgtctttgg cgctggtaaa ccatatgaan nnnnnnnnnn nnnnnnnnnn nnnnnnnnnn
     1741 nnnnnnnnnn nnnnnnnnnn nnnnnnnnnn nnnnnnnnnn nnnnnnnnnn nnnnntnnnn
     1801 nnnnnnnnnn nnnnnnnnnn nnnnnnnnnn nnnnnnnnnn nnnnnnnnnn ctagcgccgc
     1861 cctatacctt gtctgcctcc ccgcgttgcg tcgcggtgca tggagccggg ccacctcgac
     1921 ctgaatggaa gccggcggca cctcgctaac ggattcacca ctccaagaat tggagccaat
     1981 caattcttgc ggagaactgt gaatgcgcaa accaaccctt ggcagaacat atccatcgcg
     2041 tccgccatct ccagcagccg cacgcggcgc atctcgggca gcgttgggtc ctggccacgg
     2101 gtgcgcatga tcgtgctcct gtcgttgagg acccggctag gctggcgggg ttgccttact
     2161 ggttagcaga atgaatcacc gatacgcgag cgaacgtgaa gcgactgctg ctgcaaaacg
     2221 tctgcgacct gagcaacaac atgaatggtc ttcggtttcc gtgtttcgta aagtctggaa
     2281 acgcggaagt cagcgccctg caccattatg ttccggatct gcatcgcagg atgctgctgg
     2341 ctaccctgtg gaacacctac atctgtatta acgaagcgct ggcattgacc ctgagtgatt
     2401 tttctctggt cccgccgcat ccataccgcc agttgtttac cctcacaacg ttccagtaac
     2461 cgggcatgtt catcatcagt aacccgtatc gtgagcatcc tctctcgttt catcggtatc
     2521 attaccccca tgaacagaaa tcccccttac acggaggcat cagtgaccaa acaggaaaaa
     2581 accgccctta acatggcccg ctttatcaga agccagacat taacgcttct ggagaaactc
     2641 aacgagctgg acgcggatga acaggcagac atctgtgaat cgcttcacga ccacgctgat
     2701 gagctttacc gcaggatccg cgaaattgta agcgttaata ttttgttaaa attcgcgtta
     2761 aatttttgtt aaatcagctc attttttaac caataggccg aaatcggcaa aatcccttat
     2821 aaatcaaaag aatagaccga gatagggttg agtgttgttc cagtttggaa caagagtcca
     2881 ctattaaaga acgtggactc caacgtcaaa ggnnnnnnnn nnnnnnnnnn nnnnnnnnnn
     2941 nnnnnnnnnn nnnnnnnnnn ntnnnnnnnn nnnnnnnnnn nnnnnnnnnn nnnnnnnnnn
     3001 nnnnnnnnnn nnnnnnnnnn nnnnnnnnnn nnnnnnnnnn nnnnnnnnnn nnngnnnnnn
     3061 nnnnnnnnnn nnnnnnnnnn nnnnnnnnnn nnnnnnnnnn nnnnnnnnnn nnnnnnnnnn
     3121 nnnnnnnnnn nnnnnnnnnn nnnnnnnnnn nnnnnnnnnn nnnnnnnnnn nnnnnnnncg
     3181 cggatcctgc ctcgcgcgtt tcggtgatga cggtgaaaac ctctgacaca tgcagctccc
     3241 ggagacggtc acagcttgtc tgtaagcgga tgccgggagc agacaagccc gtcagggcgc
     3301 gtcagcgggt gttggcgggt gtcggggcgc agccatgacc cagtcacgta gcgatagcgg
     3361 agtgtatact ggcttaacta tgcggcatca gagcagattg tactgagagt gcaccatatg
     3421 cggtgtgaaa taccgcacag atgcgtaagg agaaaatacc gcatcaggcg ctcttccgct
     3481 tcctcgctca ctgactcgct gcgctcggtc gttcggctgc ggcgagcggt atcagctcac
     3541 tcaaaggcgg taatacggtt atccacagaa tcaggggata acgcaggaaa gaacatgtga
     3601 gcaaaaggcc agcaaaaggc caggaaccgt aaaaaggccg cgttgctggc gtttttccat
     3661 aggctccgcc cccctgacga gcatcacaaa aatcgacgct caagtcagag gtggcgaaac
     3721 ccgacaggac tataaagata ccagggtttc cccctggaag ctccctcgtg cgctctcctg
     3781 ttccgaccct gccgcttacc ggatacctgt ccgcctttct cccttcggga agcgtggcgc
     3841 tttctcatag ctcacgctgt aggtatctca gttcggtgta ggtcgttcgc tccaagctgg
     3901 gctgtgtgca cgaacccccc gttcagcccg accgctgcgc cttatccggt aactatcgtc
     3961 ttgagtccaa cccggtaaga cacgacttat cgccactggc agcagccact ggtaacagga
     4021 ttagcagagc gaggtatgta ggcggtgcta cagagttctt gaagtggtgg cctaactacg
     4081 gctacactag aaggacagta tttggtatct gcgctctgct gaagccagtt accttcggaa
     4141 aaagagttgg tagctcttga tccggcaaac aaaccaccgc tggtagcggt ggtttttttg
     4201 tttgcaagca gcagattacg cgcagaaaaa aaggatctca agaagatcct ttgatctttt
     4261 ctacggggtc tgacgctcag tggaacgaaa actcacgtta agggattttg gtcatgagat
     4321 tatcaaaaag gatcttcacc tagatccttt taaattaaaa atgaagtttt aaatcaatct
     4381 aaagtatata tgagtaaact tggtctgaca gttaccaatg cttaatcagt gaggcaccta
     4441 tctcagcgat ctgtctattt cgttcatcca tagttgcctg actccccgtc gtgtagataa
     4501 ctacgatacg ggagggctta ccatctggcc ccagtgctgc aatgataccg cgagacccac
     4561 gctcaccggc tccagattta tcagcaataa accagccagc cggaagggcc gagcgcagaa
     4621 gtggtcctgc aactttatcc gcctccatcc agtctattaa ttgttgccgg gaagctagag
     4681 taagtagttc gccagttaat agtttgcgca acgttgttgc cattgctgca ggcatcgtgg
     4741 tgtcacgctc gtcgtttggt atggcttcat tcagctccgg ttcccaacga tcaaggcgag
     4801 ttacatgatc ccccatgttg tgcaaaaaag cggttagctc cttcggtcct ccgatcgttg
     4861 tcagaagtaa gttggccgca gtgttatcac tcatggttat ggcagcactg cataattctc
     4921 ttactgtcat gccatccgta agatgctttt ctgtgactgg tgagtactca accaagtcat
     4981 tctgagaata gtgtatgcgg cgaccgagtt gctcttgccc ggcgtcaaca cgggataata
     5041 ccgcgccaca tagcagaact ttaaaagtgc tcatcattgg aaaacgttct tcggggcgaa
     5101 aactctcaag gatcttaccg ctgttgagat ccagttcgat gtaacccact cgtgcaccca
     5161 actgatcttc agcatctttt actttcacca gcgtttctgg gtgagcaaaa acaggaaggc
     5221 aaaatgccgc aaaaaaggga ataagggcga cacggaaatg ttgaatactc atactcttcc
     5281 tttttcaata ttattgaagc atttatcagg gttattgtct catgagcgga tacatatttg
     5341 aatgtattta gaaaaataaa caaatagggg ttccgcgcac atttccccga aaagtgccac
     5401 ctgacgtcta agaaaccatt attatcatga cattaaccta taaaaatagg cgtatcacga
     5461 ggccctttcg tcttcaagaa ttcccgacac catcgaatgg tgcaaaacct ttcgcggtat
     5521 ggcatgatag cgcccggaag agagtcaatt cagggtggtg aatgtgaaac cagtaacgtt
     5581 atacgatgtc gcagagtatg ccggtgtctc ttatcagacc gtttcccgcg tggtgaacca
     5641 ggccagccac gtttctgcga aaacgcggga aaaagtggaa gcggcgatgg cggagctgaa
     5701 ttacattccc aaccgcgtgg cacaacaact ggcgggcaaa cagtcgttgc tgattggcgt
     5761 tgccacctcc agtctggccc tgcacgcgcc gtcgcaaatt gtcgcggcga ttaaatctcg
     5821 cgccgatcaa ctgggtgcca gcgtggtggt gtcgatggta gaacgaagcg gcgtcgaagc
     5881 ctgtaaagcg gcggtgcaca atcttctcgc gcaacgcgtc agtgggctga tcattaacta
     5941 tccgctggat gaccaggatg ccattgctgt ggaagctgcc tgcactaatg ttccggcgtt
     6001 atttcttgat gtctctgacc agacacccat caacagtatt attttctccc atgaagacgg
     6061 tacgcgactg ggcgtggagc atctggtcgc attgggtcac cagcaaatcg cgctgttagc
     6121 gggcccatta agttctgtct cggcgcgtct gcgtctggct ggctggcata aatatctcac
     6181 tcgcaatcaa attcagccga tagcggaacg ggaaggcgac tggagtgcca tgtccggttt
     6241 tcaacaaacc atgcaaatgc tgaatgaggg catcgttccc actgcgatgc tggttgccaa
     6301 cgatcagatg gcgctgggcg caatgcgcgc cattaccgag tccgggctgc gcgttggtgc
     6361 ggatatctcg gtagtgggat acgacgatac cgaagacagc tcatgttata tcccgccgtt
     6421 aaccaccatc aaacaggatt ttcgcctgct ggggcaaacc agcgtggacc gcttgctgca
     6481 actctctcag ggccaggcgg tgaagggcaa tcagctgttg cccgtctcac tggtgaaaag
     6541 aaaaaccacc ctggcgccca atacgcaaac cgcctctccc cgcgcgttgg ccgattcatt
     6601 aatgcagctg gcacgacagg tttcccgact ggaaagcggg cagtgagcgc aacgcaatta
     6661 atgtaagtta gctcactcat taggcacaat tctcatgttt gacagcttat catcgactgc
     6721 acggtgcacc aatgcttctg gcgtcaggca gccatcggaa gctgtggtat ggctgtgcag
     6781 gtcgtaaatc actgcataat tcgtgtcgct caaggcgcac tcccgttctg gataatgttt
     6841 tttgcgccga catcataacg gttctggcaa atattctgaa atgagctg
//
