[The description below was written by a language model from this plasmid's Addgene catalogue record and the feature table of its GenBank file.]
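Description:
pHH0103 SMURF2 WW domain #2 is a 6,888 bp circular bacterial expression plasmid built on the pHH0103 backbone, a pGEX-like vector for producing GST fusion proteins in E. coli. It replicates from a high-copy ColE1/pMB1-type origin and is selected with ampicillin through the beta-lactamase (AmpR) gene. It also carries the pBR322 bom region and an f1 phage origin, which permits single-stranded DNA production. The catalogue entry lists the copy number as unknown.

The payload is a 183 bp insert, codon-optimized for bacteria, encoding the second WW domain of human SMURF2. It was cloned between SfiI and NotI sites downstream of the fusion partner. Transcription is driven by the strong hybrid tac promoter, which is followed by a lac operator. The plasmid supplies its own lac repressor from a lacI gene under the lacIq promoter, so expression is held off until relieved by IPTG or lactose. The annotated reading frame begins with a 6xHis tag, followed by Schistosoma japonicum GST. Three protease sites then follow in series (HRV 3C/PreScission, thrombin and TEV), giving several options for removing the tags. The WW domain itself is not annotated as a feature, but it would lie between the TEV site and the fd phage terminator that ends the transcription unit. Depositor comments describe a short linker containing the TEV site immediately ahead of the domain.

The stated purpose is bacterial expression of this isolated WW domain. The dual His and GST tags allow affinity purification of the fusion protein. The record's reference title suggests the plasmid belongs to a collection of WW domain constructs.
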