Addgene plasmid #104225: pHH0103 SMURF2 WW domain #2
Purpose: Bacterial expression of WW domain #2 from SMURF2
Depositing lab: Sachdev Sidhu & Marius Sudol. Depositing organization: National University of Singapore.
Backbone
  Vector backbone: pHH0103
  Vector type: Bacterial Expression
Growth in bacteria
  Bacterial resistance: Ampicillin, 100 μg/mL
  Growth temperature: 37°C
  Growth strain: DH5alpha
  Copy number: Unknown
Gene/Insert
  Gene/Insert name: SMURF2 WW domain #2
  Species: H. sapiens (human)
  Insert size (bp): 183
  Mutation: codon optimized for expression in bacteria
  Entrez Gene: SMURF2
  Promoter: tac
  Tag / fusion protein: GST (N terminal on backbone)
  Cloning method: Restriction Enzyme; 5′ cloning site SfiI (unknown if destroyed); 3′ cloning site NotI (unknown if destroyed)
  Sequencing primers: 5′ pGEX-5'
Terms and licenses: Academic/Nonprofit Terms; Industry Terms: Not Available to Industry
Depositor comments: Amino acid sequence: Linker - ENLYFQGRRASV(gagctc) and WW domain - TPPDLPEGYEQRTTQQGQVYFLHTQTGVSTWHDPRVPRD
How to cite: pHH0103 SMURF2 WW domain #2 was a gift from Sachdev Sidhu & Marius Sudol (Addgene plasmid # 104225 ; http://n2t.net/addgene:104225 ; RRID:Addgene_104225)
