>Addgene plasmid #104225 | pHH0103 SMURF2 WW domain #2 | depositor partial sequence | sequence record 197377 | WW domain with linker
GGCCCAGCCGGCCGAAAATCTGTACTTCCAAGGTCGTCGTGCCTCTGTGGAGCTCACCCCGCCGGATCTG
CCGGAAGGTTATGAACAACGCACGACGCAACAAGGTCAAGTCTATTTTCTGCATACGCAAACGGGTGTCT
CAACCTGGCATGATCCGCGTGTGCCGCGCGACTAGGCGGCCGC
